Addgene plasmid #45607: pCI-neo-alpha4-SEP
Depositing lab: Henry Lester. Depositing organization: California Institute of Technology. Publication: Trafficking of {alpha}4* Nicotinic Receptors Revealed by Superecliptic Phluorin: EFFECTS OF A {beta}4 AMYOTROPHIC LATERAL SCLEROSIS-ASSOCIATED MUTATION AND CHRONIC EXPOSURE TO NICOTINE. Richards CI, Srinivasan R, Xiao C, Mackey ED, Miwa JM, Lester HA. J Biol Chem. 2011 Sep 9;286(36):31241-9. Epub 2011 Jul 18. 10.1074/jbc.M111.256024 PubMed 21768117.
Backbone
  Vector backbone: pCI-neo
  Backbone manufacturer: Promega
  Backbone size w/o insert (bp): 5472
  Total vector size (bp): 8112
  Vector type: Mammalian Expression
  Selectable markers: Neomycin (select with G418)
Growth in bacteria
  Bacterial resistance: Ampicillin, 100 μg/mL
  Growth temperature: 37°C
  Growth strain: Top10
  Copy number: High Copy
Gene/Insert
  Gene/Insert name: nAChRAlpha4-SEP (alt name: Alpha4-SEP)
  Species: M. musculus (mouse)
  Insert size (bp): 2640
  Promoter: CMV
  Tag / fusion protein: SEP- Tag (C terminal on insert)
  Cloning method: Ligation Independent Cloning
  Sequencing primers: 5′ T7; 3′ T3
Resource information
  A portion of this plasmid was derived from a plasmid made by: The Alpha4 WT was originally received from Dr. J Stitzel, University of Colorado, Boulder
Terms and licenses: Academic/Nonprofit Terms; Industry Terms: Not Available to Industry
Depositor comments: PI: Henry Lester
How to cite: pCI-neo-alpha4-SEP was a gift from Henry Lester (Addgene plasmid # 45607 ; http://n2t.net/addgene:45607 ; RRID:Addgene_45607)
