[The description below was written by a language model from this plasmid's Addgene catalogue record and pLannotate feature annotations shown in this document.]
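Description:
pCI-neo-alpha4-SEP is a mammalian expression plasmid built on the Promega pCI-neo backbone. It encodes the mouse nicotinic acetylcholine receptor alpha4 subunit (Chrna4) fused at its C terminus to superecliptic pHluorin (SEP). Expression is driven by the human CMV immediate-early enhancer and promoter. A chimeric β-globin/immunoglobulin intron follows the promoter and generally improves mRNA processing and expression, and an SV40 polyadenylation signal lies downstream of the insert. T7 and T3 phage promoters flank the insert and serve as the sequencing primer sites. A separate cassette places the neo gene under the SV40 enhancer/early promoter with a synthetic poly(A) signal, which allows G418 selection of stably transfected mammalian cells. In bacteria the plasmid is maintained at high copy under ampicillin selection, and an f1 origin is also present.

SEP is a pH-sensitive GFP variant that fluoresces strongly at neutral pH but is nearly dark at acidic pH. This lets a tagged receptor in an acidic intracellular compartment be distinguished from one in a neutral environment such as the cell surface. The associated publication used this approach to follow trafficking of alpha4-containing nicotinic receptors, including the effects of chronic nicotine exposure and of an ALS-associated beta4 subunit mutation.

The annotated sequence record is 6,513 nt, whereas the catalogue lists a total size of 8,112 bp. The record ends within the first part of the ampicillin resistance gene and shows no annotated bacterial plasmid origin. The feature table therefore appears to cover only part of the construct, and the remainder of AmpR and the replication origin are not represented.
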