Features (pLannotate 1.2.2; 19 found; start..end, strand, type, name):
    140..517     +  enhancer       CMV enhancer: human cytomegalovirus immediate early enhancer
    518..729     +  promoter       CMV promoter: human cytomegalovirus (CMV) immediate early promoter
    890..1022    +  intron         chimeric intron: chimera between introns from human β-globin and immunoglobulin heavy chain genes
   1067..1085    +  promoter       T7 promoter: promoter for bacteriophage T7 RNA polymerase
   1109..2995    +  CDS            Chrna4: ACHA4_MOUSE - Also known as Acra4. Experimental evidence at protein level: Swiss-Prot protein existence level 1. After binding acetylcholine, the AChR responds by an extensive change in conformation that affects all subunits and leads to opening of an ion-conducting channel across the plasma membrane permeable to sodium ions. From Mus musculus (Mouse).
   2996..3709    +  CDS            superecliptic pHluorin: pH-sensitive mutant of green fluorescent protein (Ng et al., 2002) excited strongly by blue light at neutral pH but minimally fluorescent at acidic pH
   3822..3839    -  promoter       T3 promoter (fragment): promoter for bacteriophage T3 RNA polymerase
   3857..3978    -  polyA_signal   SV40 poly(A) signal: SV40 polyadenylation signal
   4001..4069    -  CDS            large T antigen (fragment): large T antigen from SV40 (simian virus 40)
   4093..4160    +  CDS            lacZα (fragment): LacZα fragment of β-galactosidase; lacZ fragment
   4164..4592    +  rep_origin     f1 ori (sequence partly withheld): f1 bacteriophage origin of replication; arrow indicates direction of (+) strand synthesis
   4620..4671    -  misc_feature   bom (fragment): basis of mobility region from pBR322
   4736..5093    +  promoter       SV40 promoter: SV40 enhancer and early promoter
   5144..5935    +  CDS            neo: KKA2_KLEPN - Also known as kan, nptII. Experimental evidence at protein level: Swiss-Prot protein existence level 1. Resistance to kanamycin, neomycin, paromomycin, ribostamycin, butirosin and gentamicin B. From Klebsiella pneumoniae.
   6002..6050    +  polyA_signal   poly(A) signal: synthetic polyadenylation signal
   6070..6124    -  misc_feature   bom (fragment): basis of mobility region from pBR322
   6226..6261    -  CDS            rop (fragment): Rop protein, which maintains plasmids at low copy number; rop
   6356..6460    +  promoter       AmpR promoter: bla
   6461..6513    +  CDS            AmpR (fragment): β-lactamase; bla; confers resistance to ampicillin, carbenicillin, and related antibiotics
>Addgene plasmid #45607 | pCI-neo-alpha4-SEP | depositor full sequence | sequence record 69485 | pCI-neo-alpha4-SEP sequence 6513 bps
TCAATATTGGCCATTAGCCATATTATTCATTGGTTATATAGCATAAATCAATATTGGCTATTGGCCATTG
CATACGTTGTATCTATATCATAATATGTACATTTATATTGGCTCATGTCCAATATGACCGCCATGTTGGC
ATTGATTATTGACTAGTTATTAATAGTAATCAATTACGGGGTCATTAGTTCATAGCCCATATATGGAGTT
CCGCGTTACATAACTTACGGTAAATGGCCCGCCTGGCTGACCGCCCAACGACCCCCGCCCATTGACGTCA
ATAATGACGTATGTTCCCATAGTAACGCCAATAGGGACTTTCCATTGACGTCAATGGGTGGAGTATTTAC
GGTAAACTGCCCACTTGGCAGTACATCAAGTGTATCATATGCCAAGTCCGCCCCCTATTGACGTCAATGA
CGGTAAATGGCCCGCCTGGCATTATGCCCAGTACATGACCTTACGGGACTTTCCTACTTGGCAGTACATC
TACGTATTAGTCATCGCTATTACCATGGTGATGCGGTTTTGGCAGTACACCAATGGGCGTGGATAGCGGT
TTGACTCACGGGGATTTCCAAGTCTCCACCCCATTGACGTCAATGGGAGTTTGTTTTGGCACCAAAATCA
ACGGGACTTTCCAAAATGTCGTAACAACTGCGATCGCCCGCCCCGTTGACGCAAATGGGCGGTAGGCGTG
TACGGTGGGAGGTCTATATAAGCAGAGCTCGTTTAGTGAACCGTCAGATCACTAGAAGCTTTATTGCGGT
AGTTTATCACAGTTAAATTGCTAACGCAGTCAGTGCTTCTGACACAACAGTCTCGAACTTAAGCTGCAGT
GACTCTCTTAAGGTAGCCTTGCAGAAGTTGGTCGTGAGGCACTGGGCAGGTAAGTATCAAGGTTACAAGA
CAGGTTTAAGGAGACCAATAGAAACTGGGCTTGTCGAGACAGAGAAGACTCTTGCGTTTCTGATAGGCAC
CTATTGGTCTTACTGACATCCACTTTGCCTTTCTCTCCACAGGTGTCCACTCCCAGTTCAATTACAGCTC
TTAAGGCTAGAGTACTTAATACGACTCACTATAGGCTAGCCTCGAGAATTCGGCTTCCATGGAGATCGGG
GGCTCCGGGGCGCCGCCGCCGCTGCTGCTCCTGCCGCTCCTGCTGCTCTTAGGGACCGGCCTCTTGCCTG
CTAGCAGCCACATAGAGACCCGGGCCCATGCGGAGGAGCGGCTCCTGAAGAGACTCTTCTCTGGCTACAA
CAAGTGGTCTCGGCCAGTAGCCAATATCTCAGATGTGGTCCTTGTCCGCTTTGGCTTGTCGATTGCTCAG
CTCATTGATGTGGATGAGAAAAACCAGATGATGACGACCAACGTGTGGGTGAAGCAGGAGTGGCATGACT
ACAAACTGCGCTGGGACCCTGGTGACTACGAGAATGTCACCTCCATCCGCATCCCATCTGAACTCATCTG
GAGGCCTGACATCGTCCTCTACAACAACGCGGACGGGGACTTTGCAGTCACCCACCTAACCAAAGCCCAC
CTGTTCTATGATGGGCGTGTACAGTGGACACCCCCGGCCATCTATAAGAGCTCCTGCAGCATCGACGTCA
CCTTCTTCCCCTTCGACCAGCAGAACTGTACCATGAAGTTTGGGTCCTGGACCTACGACAAGGCCAAGAT
TGACTTGGTGAGCATGCACAGCCGTGTGGACCAACTGGACTTCTGGGAAAGTGGGGAGTGGGTCATTGTG
GATGCCGTGGGCACCTACAACACCAGGAAGTATGAATGCTGTGCCGAGATCTATCCTGACATCACCTACG
CCTTCATCATCCGCCGACTGCCACTGTTCTACACCATCAACCTTATCATCCCGTGCCTGCTCATCTCCTG
CCTCACCGTGCTGGTCTTCTATCTGCCCTCGGAGTGCGGCGAGAAGGTCACGCTGTGCATCTCGGTGCTG
CTTTCTCTCACCGTCTTCCTGCTGCTCATCACCGAAATCATCCCGTCCACCTCGCTGGTCATCCCGCTCA
TCGGCGAGTACCTGCTCTTCACCATGATCTTCGTCACCCTCTCCATTGTCATCACGGTCTTCGTGCTCAA
TGTACACCACCGCTCACCACGCACACACACCATGCCCGCCTGGGTGCGCAGAGTCTTCCTGGACATTGTG
CCCCGTCTCCTCTTCATGAAGCGCCCATCTGTGGTCAAAGACAACTGCCGGAGACTTATCGAATCCATGC
ACAAGATGGCCAACGCCCCTCGTTTCTGGCCAGAGCCTGAGAGTGAGCCCGGCATCTTGGGTGACATCTG
CAACCAAGGCCTGTCACCTGCCCCAACTTTCTGCAACCGCATGGACACAGCAGTCGAGACCCAGCCTACA
TGCAGGTCACCCTCCCACAAGGTCCCTGACTTGAAGACATCAGAGGTTGAGAAGGCCAGTCCCTGTCCAT
CACCTGGCTCTTGTCACCCACCCAATAGCAGTGGGGCCCCAGTGCTCATCAAAGCCAGGTCCCTGAGCGT
CCAGCATGTGCCCAGCTCCCAGGAAGCAGCCGAGGGCAGCATCCGCTGCCGGTCTCGGAGTATCCAGTAC
TGTGTTTCCCAAGATGGAGCTGCTTCCCTGACTGAGAGCAAGCCCACTGGCTCCCCAGCCTCCCTGAAGA
CCCGTCCATCCCAGCTTCCAGTGTCAGACCAGACCTCTCCATGCAAATGCACATGCAAGGAACCATCTCC
TGTGTCCCCCATCACTGTGCTCAAGGCTGGAGGCACCAAAGCACCTCCCCAACACCTGCCCCTGTCACCA
GCCCTGACACGGGCAGTAGAAGGCGTCCAGTACATTGCAGACCACCTCAAGGCAGAAGACACAGACTTCT
CGGTGAAGGAGGACTGGAAATACGTGGCCATGGTCATTGACCGAATCTTCCTCTGGATGTTCATCATTGT
CTGCCTTCTGGGCACTGTGGGACTCTTCCTGCCTCCATGGTTGGCTGGTATGATCAGTAAAGGAGAAGAA
CTTTTCACTGGAGTTGTCCCAATTCTTGTTGAATTAGATGGTGATGTTAATGGGCACAAATTTTCTGTCA
GTGGAGAGGGTGAAGGTGATGCAACATACGGAAAACTTACCCTTAAATTTATTTGCACTACTGGAAAACT
ACCTGTTCCATGGCCAACACTTGTCACTACTTTAACTTATGGTGTTCAATGCTTTTCAAGATACCCAGAT
CATATGAAACGGCATGACTTTTTCAAGAGTGCCATGCCCGAAGGTTATGTACAGGAAAGAACTATATTTT
TCAAAGATGACGGGAACTACAAGACACGTGCTGAAGTCAAGTTTGAAGGTGATACCCTTGTTAATAGAAT
CGAGTTAAAAGGTATTGATTTTAAAGAAGATGGAAACATTCTTGGACACAAATTGGAATACAACTATAAC
GATCACCAGGTGTACATCATGGCAGACAAACAAAAGAATGGAATCAAAGCTAACTTCAAAATTAGACACA
ACATTGAAGATGGAGGCGTTCAACTAGCAGACCATTATCAACAAAATACTCCAATTGGCGATGGGCCCGT
CCTTTTACCAGACAACCATTACCTGTTTACAACTTCTACTCTTTCGAAAGATCCCAACGAAAAGAGAGAC
CACATGGTCCTTCTTGAGTTTGTAACAGCTGCTGGGATTACACATGGCATGGATGAACTATACAAATAAG
GAATAGCGGCACCTAGCTCCCAGGTCTCTACAGGGCCATGCGACTCGTCAGTCCACCCACAAGGGCGAAT
TCACGCGTGGTACCTCTAGAGTCGACCCGGGCGGCCGCTTCCCTTTAGTGAGGGTTAATGCTTCGAGCAG
ACATGATAAGATACATTGATGAGTTTGGACAAACCACAACTAGAATGCAGTGAAAAAAATGCTTTATTTG
TGAAATTTGTGATGCTATTGCTTTATTTGTAACCATTATAAGCTGCAATAAACAAGTTAACAACAACAAT
TGCATTCATTTTATGTTTCAGGTTCAGGGGGAGATGTGGGAGGTTTTTTAAAGCAAGTAAAACCTCTACA
AATGTGGTAAAATCCGATAAGGATCGATCCGGGCTGGCGTAATAGCGAAGAGGCCCGCACCGATCGCCCT
TCCCAACAGTTGCGCAGCCTGAATGGCGAATGG
[124 nt withheld, positions 4164-4287]
C
[91 nt withheld, positions 4289-4379]
A
[49 nt withheld, positions 4381-4429]
CCTTTGACGTTGGAGTCCACGTTCTTT
[37 nt withheld, positions 4457-4493]
ACCCTATCTCGGTCTATTCTTTTGATTTATAAGGGATTTTGCCGATTTCGGCCTATTGGTTAAAAAATGA
GCTGATTTAACAAAAATTTAACGCGAATTTTAACAAAATATTAACGCTTACAATTTCCTGATGCGGTATT
TTCTCCTTACGCATCTGTGCGGTATTTCACACCGCATACGCGGATCTGCGCAGCACCATGGCCTGAAATA
ACCTCTGAAAGAGGAACTTGGTTAGGTACCTTCTGAGGCGGAAAGAACCAGCTGTGGAATGTGTGTCAGT
TAGGGTGTGGAAAGTCCCCAGGCTCCCCAGCAGGCAGAAGTATGCAAAGCATGCATCTCAATTAGTCAGC
AACCAGGTGTGGAAAGTCCCCAGGCTCCCCAGCAGGCAGAAGTATGCAAAGCATGCATCTCAATTAGTCA
GCAACCATAGTCCCGCCCCTAACTCCGCCCATCCCGCCCCTAACTCCGCCCAGTTCCGCCCATTCTCCGC
CCCATGGCTGACTAATTTTTTTTATTTATGCAGAGGCCGAGGCCGCCTCGGCCTCTGAGCTATTCCAGAA
GTAGTGAGGAGGCTTTTTTGGAGGCCTAGGCTTTTGCAAAAAGCTTGATTCTTCTGACACAACAGTCTCG
AACTTAAGGCTAGAGCCACCATGATTGAACAAGATGGATTGCACGCAGGTTCTCCGGCCGCTTGGGTGGA
GAGGCTATTCGGCTATGACTGGGCACAACAGACAATCGGCTGCTCTGATGCCGCCGTGTTCCGGCTGTCA
GCGCAGGGGCGCCCGGTTCTTTTTGTCAAGACCGACCTGTCCGGTGCCCTGAATGAACTGCAGGACGAGG
CAGCGCGGCTATCGTGGCTGGCCACGACGGGCGTTCCTTGCGCAGCTGTGCTCGACGTTGTCACTGAAGC
GGGAAGGGACTGGCTGCTATTGGGCGAAGTGCCGGGGCAGGATCTCCTGTCATCTCACCTTGCTCCTGCC
GAGAAAGTATCCATCATGGCTGATGCAATGCGGCGGCTGCATACGCTTGATCCGGCTACCTGCCCATTCG
ACCACCAAGCGAAACATCGCATCGAGCGAGCACGTACTCGGATGGAAGCCGGTCTTGTCGATCAGGATGA
TCTGGACGAAGAGCATCAGGGGCTCGCGCCAGCCGAACTGTTCGCCAGGCTCAAGGCGCGCATGCCCGAC
GGCGAGGATCTCGTCGTGACCCATGGCGATGCCTGCTTGCCGAATATCATGGTGGAAAATGGCCGCTTTT
CTGGATTCATCGACTGTGGCCGGCTGGGTGTGGCGGACCGCTATCAGGACATAGCGTTGGCTACCCGTGA
TATTGCTGAAGAGCTTGGCGGCGAATGGGCTGACCGCTTCCTCGTGCTTTACGGTATCGCCGCTCCCGAT
TCGCAGCGCATCGCCTTCTATCGCCTTCTTGACGAGTTCTTCTGAGCGGGACTCTGGGGTTCGAAATGAC
CGACCAAGCGACGCCCAACCTGCCATCACGATGGCCGCAATAAAATATCTTTATTTTCATTACATCTGTG
TGTTGGTTTTTTGTGTGAATCGATAGCGATAAGGATCCGCGTATGGTGCACTCTCAGTACAATCTGCTCT
GATGCCGCATAGTTAAGCCAGCCCCGACACCCGCCAACACCCGCTGACGCGCCCTGACGGGCTTGTCTGC
TCCCGGCATCCGCTTACAGACAAGCTGTGACCGTCTCCGGGAGCTGCATGTGTCAGAGGTTTTCACCGTC
ATCACCGAAACGCGCGAGACGAAAGGGCCTCGTGATACGCCTATTTTTATAGGTTAATGTCATGATAATA
ATGGTTTCTTAGACGTCAGGTGGCACTTTTCGGGGAAATGTGCGCGGAACCCCTATTTGTTTATTTTTCT
AAATACATTCAAATATGTATCCGCTCATGAGACAATAACCCTGATAAATGCTTCAATAATATTGAAAAAG
GAAGAGTATGAGTATTCAACATTTCCGTGTCGCCCTTATTCCCTTTTTTGCGGCATTTTG
