>Addgene plasmid #45607 | pCI-neo-alpha4-SEP | depositor partial sequence | sequence record 63926 | SEP tag
ATGAGTAAAGGAGAAGAACTTTTCACTGGAGTTGTCCCAATTCTTGTTGAATTAGATGGTGATGTTAATG
GGCACAAATTTTCTGTCAGTGGAGAGGGTGAAGGTGATGCAACATACGGAAAACTTACCCTTAAATTTAT
TTGCACTACTGGAAAACTACCTGTTCCATGGCCAACACTTGTCACTACTTTAACTTATGGTGTTCAATGC
TTTTCAAGATACCCAGATCATATGAAACGGCATGACTTTTTCAAGAGTGCCATGCCCGAAGGTTATGTAC
AGGAAAGAACTATATTTTTCAAAGATGACGGGAACTACAAGACACGTGCTGAAGTCAAGTTTGAAGGTGA
TACCCTTGTTAATAGAATCGAGTTAAAAGGTATTGATTTTAAAGAAGATGGAAACATTCTTGGACACAAA
TTGGAATACAACTATAACGATCACCAGGTGTACATCATGGCAGACAAACAAAAGAATGGAATCAAAGCTA
ACTTCAAAATTAGACACAACATTGAAGATGGAGGCGTTCAACTAGCAGACCATTATCAACAAAATACTCC
AATTGGCGATGGGCCCGTCCTTTTACCAGACAACCATTACCTGTTTACAACTTCTACTCTTTCGAAAGAT
CCCAACGAAAAGAGAGACCACATGGTCCTTCTTGAGTTTGTAACAGCTGCTGGGATTACACATGGCATGG
ATGAACTATACAAATAA
