>Addgene plasmid #45607 | pCI-neo-alpha4-SEP | addgene partial sequence | sequence record 68102 | GFP-R 5'-CCATCTAATTCAACAAGAATTGGGACAAC-3'
GTGAAAAGTTCTTCTCCTTTACTGATCATACCAGCCAACCATGGAGGCAGGAAGAGTCCCACAGTGCCCA
GAAGGCAGACAATGATGAACATCCAGAGGAAGATTCGGTCAATGACCATGGCCACGTATTTCCAGTCCTC
CTTCACCGAGAAGTCTGTGTCTTCTGCCTTGAGGTGGTCTGCAATGTACTGGACGCCTTCTACTGCCCGT
GTCAGGGCTGGTGACAGGGGCAGGTGTTGGGGAGGTGCTTTGGTGCCTCCAGCCTTGAGCACAGTGATGG
GGGACACAGGAGATGGTTCCTTGCATGTGCATTTGCATGGAGAGGTCTGGTCTGACACTGGAAGCTGGGA
TGGACGGGTCTTCAGGGAGGCTGGGGAGCCAGTGGGCTTGCTCTCAGTCAGGGAAGCAGCTCCATCTTGG
GAAACACAGTACTGGATACTCCGAGACCGGCAGCGGATGCTGCCCTCGGCTGCTTCCTGGGAGCTGGGCA
CATGCTGGACGCTCAGGGACCTGGCTTTGATGAGCACTGGGGCCCCACTGCTATTGGGTGGGTGACAAGA
GCCAGGTGATGGACAGGGACTGGCCTTCTCAACCTCTGATGTCTTCAAGTCAGGGACCTTGTGGGAGGGT
GACCTGCATGTAGGCTGGGTCTCGACTGCTGTGTCCATGCGGTTGCAGAAAGTTGGGGCAGGTGACAGGC
CTTGGTTGCAGATGTCACCCAAGATGCCGGGCTCACTCTCAGGCTCTGGCCAGAAACGAGGGGCGTTGGC
CATCTTGTGCATGGATTCGATAAGTCTCCGGCAGTTGTCTTTGACCACAGATGGGCGCTTCATGAAGAGG
AGACGGGGCACAATGTCCAGGAAGACTCTGCGCACCCAGGCGGGCATGGTGTGTGTGCGTGGTGAGCGGT
GGTGTACATTGAGCACGAAGACCGTGATGACAATGGAGAGGGTGACGAAGATCATGGTGAAGAGCAGGTA
CTCGCCGATGAGCGGGAT
