>Addgene plasmid #45607 | pCI-neo-alpha4-SEP | addgene partial sequence | sequence record 68103 | EBV-rev 5'-GTGGTTTGTCCAAACTCATC-3'
TGTCTGCTCGAAGCATTAACCCTCACTAAAGGGAAGCGGCCGCCCGGGTCGACTCTAGAGGTACCACGCG
TGAATTCGCCCTTGTGGGTGGACTGACGAGTCGCATGGCCCTGTAGAGACCTGGGAGCTAGGTGCCGCTA
TTCCCTATTTGTATAGTTCATCCATGCCATGTGTAATCCCAGCAGCTGTTACAAACTCAAGAAGGACCAT
GTGGTCTCTCTTTTCGTTGGGATCTTTCGAAAGAGTAGAAGTTGTAAACAGGTAATGGTTGTCTGGTAAA
AGGACGGGCCCATCGCCAATTGGAGTATTTTGTTGATAATGGTCTGCTAGTTGAACGCCTCCATCTTCAA
TGTTGTGTCTAATTTTGAAGTTAGCTTTGATTCCATTCTTTTGTTTGTCTGCCATGATGTACACCTGGTG
ATCGTTATAGTTGTATTCCAATTTGTGTCCAAGAATGTTTCCATCTTCTTTAAAATCAATACCTTTTAAC
TCGATTCTATTAACAAGGGTATCACCTTCAAACTTGACTTCAGCACGTGTCTTGTAGTTCCCGTCATCTT
TGAAAAATATAGTTCTTTCCTGTACATAACCTTCGGGCATGGCACTCTTGAAAAAGTCATGCCGTTTCAT
ATGATCTGGGTATCTTGAAAAGCATTGAACACCATAAGTTAAAGTAGTGACAAGTGTTGGCCAAGGAACA
GGTAGTTTTCCAGTAGTGCAAATAAATTTAAGGGTAAGTTTTCCGTATGTTGCATCACCTTCACCCTCTC
CACTGACAGAAAATTTGTGCCCATTAACATCACCATCTAATTCAACAAGAATTGGGACAACTCCAGTGAA
AAGTTCTTCTCCTTTACTGATCATACCAGCCAACCATGGAGGCAGGAAGAGTCCCACAGTGCCCAGAAGG
CAGACAATGATGAACATCC
